Addgene plasmid #180018: pBPK1520-SNCA-A30P-ng
Purpose: Transiently expressing a nicking sgRNA to facilitate the introduction of SNCA-A30P mutation in PE3 approach
Depositing lab: Dirk Hockemeyer. Publication: Highly efficient generation of isogenic pluripotent stem cell models using prime editing. Li H, Busquets O, Verma Y, Syed KM, Kutnowski N, Pangilinan GR, Gilbert LA, Bateup HS, Rio DC, Hockemeyer D, Soldner F. Elife. 2022 Sep 7;11:e79208. doi: 10.7554/eLife.79208. PubMed 36069759.
Backbone
  Vector backbone: BPK1520
  Backbone manufacturer: Keith Joung (Addgene plasmid # 65777)
  Vector type: Mammalian Expression, CRISPR
Growth in bacteria
  Bacterial resistance: Ampicillin, 100 μg/mL
  Growth temperature: 37°C
  Growth strain: DH5alpha
  Copy number: High Copy
Gene/Insert
  Gene/Insert name: Prime editing ngRNA for SNCA-A30P
  gRNA/shRNA sequence: ACAAGCACCAAACTGACATT
  Species: H. sapiens (human)
  Insert size (bp): 21
  Entrez Gene: SNCA (a.k.a. NACP, PARK1, PARK4, PD1)
  Promoter: Human U6
  Cloning method: Restriction Enzyme; 5′ cloning site BsmBI (destroyed during cloning); 3′ cloning site BsmBI (destroyed during cloning)
  Sequencing primers: 5′ hU6-F (GAGGGCCTATTTCCCATGATT)
Resource information
  A portion of this plasmid was derived from a plasmid made by: Backbone is from Keith Joung (Addgene plasmid # 65777)
Terms and licenses: Academic/Nonprofit Terms; Industry Terms: Not Available to Industry
How to cite: pBPK1520-SNCA-A30P-ng was a gift from Dirk Hockemeyer (Addgene plasmid # 180018 ; http://n2t.net/addgene:180018 ; RRID:Addgene_180018)
