[The description below was written by a language model from this plasmid's Addgene catalogue record and pLannotate feature annotations shown in this document.]
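Description:
pBPK1520-SNCA-A30P-ng is a small (about 2.3 kb) mammalian CRISPR guide RNA expression plasmid built on the BPK1520 backbone. It is maintained in E. coli through a high-copy ColE1/pUC-type origin of replication and selected with ampicillin via a β-lactamase (AmpR) gene driven by its native bla promoter. The plasmid carries no mammalian selection marker, reporter or nuclease coding sequence in the annotated features, consistent with its stated use for transient expression. A short fragment resembling a Gateway attB1 site lies upstream of the expression cassette and appears to be a backbone remnant rather than a functional element.

The payload is a single guide RNA cassette: the human U6 RNA polymerase III promoter drives a roughly 20-nucleotide spacer targeting human SNCA (the α-synuclein gene, also known as PARK1/PARK4), fused directly to the Streptococcus pyogenes Cas9 gRNA scaffold. The spacer was inserted between BsmBI sites, which were destroyed during cloning. This guide is a nicking sgRNA (ngRNA) for the PE3 prime editing strategy. In that approach, a prime editor and a pegRNA, both supplied from separate constructs, write the desired edit into one DNA strand. The ngRNA directs the editor's Cas9 nickase to cut the opposite, unedited strand, which biases cellular repair toward retaining the edit and raises editing efficiency. Here it supports introduction of the A30P mutation in SNCA, and the associated work concerns generating isogenic human pluripotent stem cell models by prime editing.
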