Features (pLannotate 1.2.2; 6 found; start..end, strand, type, name):
     83..671     -  rep_origin     ori: high-copy-number ColE1/pMB1/pBR322/pUC origin of replication
    842..1702    -  CDS            AmpR: β-lactamase; bla; confers resistance to ampicillin, carbenicillin, and related antibiotics
   1703..1807    -  promoter       AmpR promoter: bla
   1845..1862    +  protein_bind   attB1 (fragment): mutant version of attB; recombination site for the Gateway® BP reaction BP Clonase™
   1914..2154    +  promoter       U6 promoter: RNA polymerase III promoter for human U6 snRNA
   2184..2259    +  misc_RNA       gRNA scaffold: guide RNA scaffold for the Streptococcus pyogenes CRISPR/Cas9 system
>Addgene plasmid #180018 | pBPK1520-SNCA-A30P-ng | addgene full sequence | sequence record 354116 | Addgene NGS Result
CGAGGTACCTCTCTACATATGACATGTGAGCAAAAGGCCAGCAAAAGGCCAGGAACCGTAAAAAGGCCGC
GTTGCTGGCGTTTTTCCATAGGCTCCGCCCCCCTGACGAGCATCACAAAAATCGACGCTCAAGTCAGAGG
TGGCGAAACCCGACAGGACTATAAAGATACCAGGCGTTTCCCCCTGGAAGCTCCCTCGTGCGCTCTCCTG
TTCCGACCCTGCCGCTTACCGGATACCTGTCCGCCTTTCTCCCTTCGGGAAGCGTGGCGCTTTCTCATAG
CTCACGCTGTAGGTATCTCAGTTCGGTGTAGGTCGTTCGCTCCAAGCTGGGCTGTGTGCACGAACCCCCC
GTTCAGCCCGACCGCTGCGCCTTATCCGGTAACTATCGTCTTGAGTCCAACCCGGTAAGACACGACTTAT
CGCCACTGGCAGCAGCCACTGGTAACAGGATTAGCAGAGCGAGGTATGTAGGCGGTGCTACAGAGTTCTT
GAAGTGGTGGCCTAACTACGGCTACACTAGAAGAACAGTATTTGGTATCTGCGCTCTGCTGAAGCCAGTT
ACCTTCGGAAAAAGAGTTGGTAGCTCTTGATCCGGCAAACAAACCACCGCTGGTAGCGGTGGTTTTTTTG
TTTGCAAGCAGCAGATTACGCGCAGAAAAAAAGGATCTCAAGAAGATCCTTTGATCTTTTCTACGGGGTC
TGACGCTCAGTGGAACGAAAACTCACGTTAAGGGATTTTGGTCATGAGATTATCAAAAAGGATCTTCACC
TAGATCCTTTTAAATTAAAAATGAAGTTTTAAATCAATCTAAAGTATATATGAGTAAACTTGGTCTGACA
GTTACCAATGCTTAATCAGTGAGGCACCTATCTCAGCGATCTGTCTATTTCGTTCATCCATAGTTGCCTG
ACTCCCCGTCGTGTAGATAACTACGATACGGGAGGGCTTACCATCTGGCCCCAGTGCTGCAATGATACCG
CGAGACCCACGCTCACCGGCTCCAGATTTATCAGCAATAAACCAGCCAGCCGGAAGGGCCGAGCGCAGAA
GTGGTCCTGCAACTTTATCCGCCTCCATCCAGTCTATTAATTGTTGCCGGGAAGCTAGAGTAAGTAGTTC
GCCAGTTAATAGTTTGCGCAACGTTGTTGCCATTGCTACAGGCATCGTGGTGTCACGCTCGTCGTTTGGT
ATGGCTTCATTCAGCTCCGGTTCCCAACGATCAAGGCGAGTTACATGATCCCCCATGTTGTGCAAAAAAG
CGGTTAGCTCCTTCGGTCCTCCGATCGTTGTCAGAAGTAAGTTGGCCGCAGTGTTATCACTCATGGTTAT
GGCAGCACTGCATAATTCTCTTACTGTCATGCCATCCGTAAGATGCTTTTCTGTGACTGGTGAGTACTCA
ACCAAGTCATTCTGAGAATAGTGTATGCGGCGACCGAGTTGCTCTTGCCCGGCGTCAATACGGGATAATA
CCGCGCCACATAGCAGAACTTTAAAAGTGCTCATCATTGGAAAACGTTCTTCGGGGCGAAAACTCTCAAG
GATCTTACCGCTGTTGAGATCCAGTTCGATGTAACCCACTCGTGCACCCAACTGATCTTCAGCATCTTTT
ACTTTCACCAGCGTTTCTGGGTGAGCAAAAACAGGAAGGCAAAATGCCGCAAAAAAGGGAATAAGGGCGA
CACGGAAATGTTGAATACTCATACTCTTCCTTTTTCAATATTATTGAAGCATTTATCAGGGTTATTGTCT
CATGAGCGGATACATATTTGAATGTATTTAGAAAAATAAACAAATAGGGGTTCCGCGCACATTTCCCCGA
AAAGTGCCACCTGACGTCGCTAGCTGTACAAAAAAGCAGGCTTTAAAGGAACCAATTCAGTCGACTGGAT
CCGGTACCAAGGTCGGGCAGGAAGAGGGCCTATTTCCCATGATTCCTTCATATTTGCATATACGATACAA
GGCTGTTAGAGAGATAATTAGAATTAATTTGACTGTAAACACAAAGATATTAGTACAAAATACGTGACGT
AGAAAGTAATAATTTCTTGGGTAGTTTGCAGTTTTAAAATTATGTTTTAAAATGGACTATCATATGCTTA
CCGTAACTTGAAAGTATTTCGATTTCTTGGCTTTATATATCTTGTGGAAAGGACGAAACACCGACAAGCA
CCAAACTGACATTGTTTTAGAGCTAGAAATAGCAAGTTAAAATAAGGCTAGTCCGTTATCAACTTGAAAA
AGTGGCACCGAGTCGGTGCTTTTTTTAAGCTTGGGCCGCT
